>Addgene plasmid #25576 | Py-ADA | depositor partial sequence | sequence record 11980 | Author sequence
GAAATAAAGTTCCTCAAAAAGGAAGATGTACAAAACATCGATTTAAACGGAATGAGTAAAAAAGAAAGAT
ATGAAATATGGAGAAGAATTCCCAAAGTTGAATTACATTGCCATTTAGATTTAACATTTTCTGCTGAATT
TTTTTTAAAATGGGCTCGAAAATATAATCTACAACCTAACATGTCAGATGACGAAATACTTGATCATTAT
TTATTTACAAAAGAAGGAAAATCATTAGCAGAATTTATTAGAAAAGCAATAAGTGTTTCTGATTTATATA
GAGATTATGATTTTATTGAAGATTTGGCCAAATGGGCAGTTATTGAAAAATATAAAGAAGGTGTTGTTTT
AATGGAATTTCGATATTCACCAACTTTTGTTTCTTCATCTTATGGATTAGATGTAGAATTGATTCATAAA
GCATTTATAAAAGGAATAAAAAATGCTACAGAATTATTAAACAATAAAATACATGTTGCATTAATATGTA
TTAGTGATACTGGACATGCTGCTGCTAGTATTAAACATTCTGGAGATTTTGCAATTAAACATAAACATGA
TTTCGTTGGTTTTGATCATGGTGGACGTGAAATAGATTTAAAAGATCATAAAGATGTATATCATTCAGTT
AGGGATCATGGTTTACATCTAACTGTACATGCAGGTGAAGATGCAACTTTACCAAATCTAAATACTTTAT
ATACTGCTATCAATATTTTAAATGTTGAACGTATTGGTCATGGTATAAGAGTTTCAGAATCAGATGAACT
AATTGAATTAGTTAAAAAAAAAGATATCTTATTAGAAGTATGCCCAATATCTAATCTTTTATTAAATAAT
GTTAAATCTATGGATACACATCCAATTAGAAAATTATATGATGCTGGTGTTAAAGTATCTGTTAATTCCG
ATGATCCTGGAATGTTTTTATCAAACATAAATGATAATTACGAAAAATTATATATCCATCTAAATTTTAC
ATTAGAAGAATTTATGATTATGAATAACTGGGCTTTTGAAAAATCTTTCGTTAGTGACGATGTTAAAAGC
GAGCTTAAAGCGTTGTACTTT
