>Addgene plasmid #25576 | Py-ADA | addgene partial sequence | sequence record 31559 | 25576 with LacI-R
ATTCCACCCTGGAATTGACTCTCTTCCGGGCGCTATCATGCCATACCGCGAAAGGTTTTGCGCCATTCNA
TTGTGTCCGGGATCTCGACGCTCTCCCTTATGCGACTCCTGCATTAGGAAGCAGCCCAGTAGTAGGTTGA
GGCCGTTGAGCACCGCCGCCGCAAGGAATGGTGCATGCAAGGAGATGGCGCCCAACAGTCCCCCGGCCAC
GGGGCCTGCCACCATACCCACGCCGAAACAAGCGCTCATGAGCCCGAAGTGGCGAGCCCGATCTTCCCCA
TCGGTGATGTCGGCGATATAGGCGCCAGCAACCGCACCTGTGGCGCCGGTGATGCCGGCCACGATGCGTC
CGGCGTAGAGGATCGAGATCTCGATCCCGCGAAATTAATACGACTCACTATAGGGGAATTGTGAGCGGAT
AACAATTCCCCTCTAGAAATAATTTTGTTTAACTTTAAGAAGGAGATATACCATGGGCAGCAGCCATCAT
CATCATCATCACAGCAGCGGCCTGGTTCCGCGTGGTAGTGAAATAAAGTTCCTCAAAAAGGAAGATGTAC
AAAACATCGATTTAAACGGAATGAGTAAAAAAGAAAGATATGAAATATGGAGAAGAATTCCCAAAGTTGA
ATTACATTGCCATTTAGATTTAACATTTTCTGCTGAATTTTTTTTAAAATGGGCTCGAAAATATAATCTA
CAACCTAAACATGTCAGATGACGGAAATACTTGATCATTATTTATTTACAAAA
