[The description below was written by a language model from this plasmid's Addgene catalogue record.]
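Description:
Py-ADA is a bacterial expression plasmid built on pET28a-LIC, a ligation-independent-cloning derivative of the pET28a vector produced by a structural genomics group. The backbone is listed at 7328 bp without insert. The plasmid is selected with kanamycin, is recorded as low copy, and is propagated in a cloning strain of E. coli (DH5alpha). No feature table accompanies the entry, so the origin of replication and the exact regulatory elements are not itemised. However, the listed sequencing primers (T7 forward and T7 terminator reverse) fit the standard pET arrangement, in which the insert sits between a T7 promoter and T7 terminator and is transcribed by T7 RNA polymerase in a suitable expression host.

The insert is a 1071 bp coding segment for adenosine deaminase from the rodent malaria parasite Plasmodium yoelii, fused to an N-terminal His tag that allows purification by immobilised metal affinity chromatography. The record notes that the insert may not represent the full open reading frame, as is common for constructs whose boundaries are trimmed to improve solubility or crystallisation. The cloning method is recorded as restriction enzyme, even though the backbone is designed for ligation-independent cloning.

The stated purpose is recombinant protein production in bacteria for structure determination, and the depositor links the construct to a deposited crystal structure of the enzyme (PDB entry 2AMX). It is therefore suited to producing purified P. yoelii adenosine deaminase for crystallography and probably for related biochemical work, though the record does not describe such uses. Distribution is limited to academic and nonprofit users.
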