Addgene plasmid #25576: Py-ADA
Purpose: Bacterial expression for structure determination; may not be full ORF
Depositing lab: Cheryl Arrowsmith. Depositing organization: University of Toronto.
Backbone
  Vector backbone: pET28a-LIC
  Backbone manufacturer: SGC
  Backbone size w/o insert (bp): 7328
  Vector type: Bacterial Expression
Growth in bacteria
  Bacterial resistance: Kanamycin, 50 μg/mL
  Growth temperature: 37°C
  Growth strain: DH5alpha
  Copy number: Low Copy
Gene/Insert
  Gene/Insert name: Py-ADA (alt names: PDB: 2AMX; Adenosine Deaminase)
  Species: Plasmodium yoelii
  Insert size (bp): 1071
  Tag / fusion protein: His (N terminal on insert)
  Cloning method: Restriction Enzyme
  Sequencing primers: 5′ T7; 3′ T7-term
Terms and licenses: Academic/Nonprofit Terms; Industry Terms: Not Available to Industry
Depositor comments: PDB: 2AMX http://www.thesgc.org/structures/2AMX/
How to cite: Py-ADA was a gift from Cheryl Arrowsmith (Addgene plasmid # 25576 ; http://n2t.net/addgene:25576 ; RRID:Addgene_25576)
